>Addgene plasmid #205357 | pBad33_ISVgsp2_reRNA | addgene full sequence | sequence record 410877 | Addgene NGS Result
CAGCTTATCATCGATCTGACAGCTAGCTCAGTCCTAGGTATAATGCTAGCCCCGGGAAAAGATCTAAAGA
GGAGAAAATGTTACGACATAAAGCGTATAAATTTAGAGTGTACCCGAACGTCGAGCAGGAAATCTTAATC
AATAAAACAATCGGGTCATCTAGATTTGTCTATAATTATATGTTAAATGCTTGGAAGACATCCTTTAAGG
AAACGGGTAAAGGTTTATCTTATGGCAAGTGTTCTGCCATGTTGCCTTCTATGAAAAAATCAGAAGAGAC
ATCATGGTTAAAAGAAGTTGATAGTATCGCGTTACAATCATCTATTAAGAATTTAGCTGAATCATTTGAT
CGGTTTTTCAACAAACAAACTCAATCCCCTAAGTTTAAAAGCAAGAAAAATCCTGTTCAAAGTTATACCA
CAAAAAACACAAACAATAATGTGGCTATTGTAGGCAATAAGGTGAAATTACCTAAGCTAGGATTGGTTAA
ATTTTCTAAGAGTCGTGACGTTAATGGTCGTATTTTAAGTGCCACTGTCCGTAGAAATGCCAGTGGTAAA
TTTTTCGTATCGTTACAATGTGAAGAGGAAATAACTGAGTTCCCAACAGCAAACAAAACAGTGGGGATTG
ATCTAGGTATTACAGATTTTGCGATTCTTTCTAATGGTCAAAAAATCACTAACAATAAATTCGCAGCTAA
AATGGAAAAGAAACTAAAGCGTGAACAACGGAAGTTATCAAAACGGGCATCATTAGCTAAACAGAACGGG
ATTAAGTTGTTTGAAGCTAAAAATTACCAAAAACAAAAGCGAAAAGTAGCTAGACTGTCTGAAAAAGTAA
TGAATCAACGCAGTGACTTTCTAAATAAGTTGAGTACAGAAATCATCAAAAATCACGATATTATTTGTAT
TGAAGACTTAAGTACAAAAGGAATGTTGCGTAATCATAAGCTAGCCAAAAGTATATCCGATGTCTCTTGG
TCCAGTTTTGTGACTAACTTACAGTACAAGGCTGACTGGTATGGGCGTGAAATAATCAAAGTAGACAAAT
GGTTTGCATCTAGTCAAATTTGTTCAGAATGTGCCCATAAAGACGGCAAGAAATCTCTTGAAATGAGAGA
ATGGACTTGTCCTATTTGTCATACTCATCACGATCGAGATATTAATGCCAGTGTTAATATCTTGACCGAA
GGTCTAAGATTACAAGCTTTAGCCTGAGAGATCTTTGACAGCTAGCTCAGTCCTAGGTATAATAGTCATA
CTCATCACGATCGAGATATTAATGCCAGTGTTAATATCTTGACCGAAGGTCTAAGATTACAAGCTTTAGC
CTAGATAAACTCAATAACCGTAGGAACTGCGGGGATAGCTTGGTAAATAAAAGACACCGCTGATAGTAAA
GAAATACGCTATCAAGTATGCTTTTTTCCCAAGAATCTTGTGACTTTAGTCATGAGAGGTTCAAGCTCGG
AGATCATCATTGCGTTTTTTAAGCTTGGCTGTTTTGGCGGATGAGAGAAGATTTTCAGCCTGATACAGAT
TAAATCAGAACGCAGAAGCGGTCTGATAAAACAGAATTTGCCTGGCGGCAGTAGCGCGGTGGTCCCACCT
GACCCCATGCCGAACTCAGAAGTGAAACGCCGTAGCGCCGATGGTAGTGTGGGGTCTCCCCATGCGAGAG
TAGGGAACTGCCAGGCATCAAATAAAACGAAAGGCTCAGTCGAAAGACTGGGCCTTTCGTTTTATCTGTT
GTTTGTCGGTGAACGCTCTCCTGAGTAGGACAAATCCGCCGGGAGCGGATTTGAACGTTGCGAAGCAACG
GCCCGGAGGGTGGCGGGCAGGACGCCCGCCATAAACTGCCAGGCATCAAATTAAGCAGAAGGCCATCCTG
ACGGATGGCCTTTTTGCGTTTCTACAAACTCTTTTGTTTATTTTTCTAAATACATTCAAATATGTATCCG
CTCATGAGACAATAACCCTGATAAATGCTTCAATAATATTGAAAAAGGAAGAGTATGAGTATTCAACATT
TCCGTGTCGCCCTTATTCCCTTTTTTGCGGCATTTTGCCTTCCTGTTTTTGCTCACCCAGAAACGCTGGT
GAAAGTAAAAGATGCTGAAGATCAGTTGGGTGCAGCAAACTATTAACTGGCGAACTACTTACTCTAGCTT
CCCGGCAACAATTAATAGACTGGATGGAGGCGGATAAAGTTGCAGGACCACTTCTGCGCTCGGCCCTTCC
GGCTGGCTGGTTTATTGCTGATAAATCTGGAGCCGGTGAGCGTGGGTCTCGCGGTATCATTGCAGCACTG
GGGCCAGATGGTAAGCCCTCCCGTATCGTAGTTATCTACACGACGGGGAGTCAGGCAACTATGGATGAAC
GAAATAGACAGATCGCTGAGATAGGTGCCTCACTGATTAAGCATTGGTAACTGTCAGACCAAGTTTACTC
ATATATACTTTAGATTGATT
[125 nt withheld, positions 2471-2595]
C
[141 nt withheld, positions 2597-2737]
CCTTTGACGTTGGAGTCCACGTTCTTT
[37 nt withheld, positions 2765-2801]
ACCCTATCTCGGGCTATTCTTTTGATTTATAAGGGATTTTGCCGATTTCGGCCTATTGGTTAAAAAATGA
GCTGATTTAACAAAAATTTAACGCGAATTTTAACAAAATATTAACGTTTACAATTTAAAAGGATCTAGGT
GAAGATCCTTTTTGATAATCTCATGACCAAAATCCCTTAACGTGAGTTTTCGTTCCACTGAGCGTCAGAC
CCCGTAGAAAAGATCAAAGGATCTTCTTGAGATCCTTTTTTTCTGCGCGTAATCTGCTGCTTGCAAACAA
AAAAACCACCGCTACCAGCGGTGGTTTGTTTGCCGGATCAAGAGCTACCAACTCTTTTTCCGAAGGTAAC
TGGCTTCAGCAGAGCGCAGATACCAAATACTGTCCTTCTAGTGTAGCCGTAGTTAGGCCACCACTTCAAG
AACTCTGTAGCACCGCCTACATACCTCGCTCTGCTAATCCTGTTACCAGTCAGGCATTTGAGAAGCACAC
GGTCACACTGCTTCCGGTAGTCAATAAACCGGTAAACCAGCAATAGACATAAGCGGCTATTTAACGACCC
TGCCCTGAACCGACGACCGGGTCGAATTTGCTTTCGAATTTCTGCCATTCATCCGCTTATTATCACTTAT
TCAGGCGTAGCAACCAGGCGTTTAAGGGCACCAATAACTGCCTTAAAAAAATTACGCCCCGCCCTGCCAC
TCATCGCAGTACTGTTGTAATTCATTAAGCATTCTGCCGACATGGAAGCCATCACAAACGGCATGATGAA
CCTGAATCGCCAGCGGCATCAGCACCTTGTCGCCTTGCGTATAATATTTGCCCATGGTGAAAACGGGGGC
GAAGAAGTTGTCCATATTGGCCACGTTTAAATCAAAACTGGTGAAACTCACCCAGGGATTGGCTGAGACG
AAAAACATATTCTCAATAAACCCTTTAGGGAAATAGGCCAGGTTTTCACCGTAACACGCCACATCTTGCG
AATATATGTGTAGAAACTGCCGGAAATCGTCGTGGTATTCACTCCAGAGCGATGAAAACGTTTCAGTTTG
CTCATGGAAAACGGTGTAACAAGGGTGAACACTATCCCATATCACCAGCTCACCGTCTTTCATTGCCATA
CGGAACTCCGGATGAGCATTCATCAGGCGGGCAAGAATGTGAATAAAGGCCGGATAAAACTTGTGCTTAT
TTTTCTTTACGGTCTTTAAAAAGGCCGTAATATCCAGCTGAACGGTCTGGTTATAGGTACATTGAGCAAC
TGACTGAAATGCCTCAAAATGTTCTTTACGATGCCATTGGGATATATCAACGGTGGTATATCCAGTGATT
TTTTTCTCCATTTTAGCTTCCTTAGCTCCTGAAAATCTCGATAACTCAAAAAATACGCCCGGTAGTGATC
TTATTTCATTATGGTGAAAGTTGGAACCTCTTACGTGCCGATCAACGTCTCATTTTCGCCAAAAGTTGGC
CCAGGGCTTCCCGGTATCAACAGGGACACCAGGATTTATTTATTCTGCGAAGTGATCTTCCGTCACAGGT
ATTTATTCGGCGCAAAGTGCGTCGGGTGATGCTGCCAACTTACTGATTTAGTGTATGATGGTGTTTTTGA
GGTGCTCCAGTGGCTTCTGTTTCTATCAGCTGTCCCTCCTGTTCAGCTACTGACGGGGTGGTGCGTAACG
GCAAAAGCACCGCCGGACATCAGCGCTAGCGGAGTGTATACTGGCTTACTATGTTGGCACTGATGAGGGT
GTCAGTGAAGTGCTTCATGTGGCAGGAGAAAAAAGGCTGCACCGGTGCGTCAGCAGAATATGTGATACAG
GATATATTCCGCTTCCTCGCTCACTGACTCGCTACGCTCGGTCGTTCGACTGCGGCGAGCGGAAATGGCT
TACGAACGGGGCGGAGATTTCCTGGAAGATGCCAGGAAGATACTTAACAGGGAAGTGAGAGGGCCGCGGC
AAAGCCGTTTTTCCATAGGCTCCGCCCCCCTGACAAGCATCACGAAATCTGACGCTCAAATCAGTGGTGG
CGAAACCCGACAGGACTATAAAGATACCAGGCGTTTCCCCCTGGCGGCTCCCTCGTGCGCTCTCCTGTTC
CTGCCTTTCGGTTTACCGGTGTCATTCCGCTGTTATGGCCGCGTTTGTCTCATTCCACGCCTGACACTCA
GTTCCGGGTAGGCAGTTCGCTCCAAGCTGGACTGTATGCACGAACCCCCCGTTCAGTCCGACCGCTGCGC
CTTATCCGGTAACTATCGTCTTGAGTCCAACCCGGAAAGACATGCAAAAGCACCACTGGCAGCAGCCACT
GGTAATTGATTTAGAGGAGTTAGTCTTGAAGTCATGCGCCGGTTAAGGCTAAACTGAAAGGACAAGTTTT
GGTGACTGCGCTCCTCCAAGCCAGTTACCTCGGTTCAAAGAGTTGGTAGCTCAGAGAACCTTCGAAAAAC
CGCCCTGCAAGGCGGTTTTTTCGTTTTCAGAGCAAGAGATTACGCGCAGACCAAAACGATCTCAAGAAGA
TCATCTTATTAATCAGATAAAATATTTCTAGGCTCATGAGCCCGAAGTGGCGAGCCCGATCTTCCCCATC
GGTGATGTCGGCGATATAGGCGCCAGCAACCGCACCTGTGGCGCCGGTGATGCCGGCCACGATGCGTCCG
GCGTAGAGGATCTGCTCATGTTTGA
Features (pLannotate 1.2.2; 17 found; start..end, strand, type, name):
     17..50      +  promoter       J23119 promoter: bacterial promoter (Registry of Standard Biological Parts BBa J23119)
   1225..1254    +  promoter       J23119(SpeI) promoter (fragment): bacterial promoter (Registry of Standard Biological Parts BBa J23119) modified to end with an SpeI site
   1580..1695    +  ncRNA          5S rRNA: Accession: RF00001 - 5S ribosomal RNA
   1699..1785    +  terminator     rrnB T1 terminator: Escherichia coli rrnB; transcription terminator T1 from the E. coli rrnB gene
   1877..1904    +  terminator     rrnB T2 terminator: transcription terminator T2 from the E. coli rrnB gene
   1923..2014    +  promoter       AmpR promoter: bla
   2015..2134    +  CDS            AmpR (fragment): β-lactamase; bla; confers resistance to ampicillin, carbenicillin, and related antibiotics
   2135..2429    +  CDS            bla(M) (fragment): β-lactamase lacking the signal sequence; bla(M); allows cytosolic expression of β-lactamase
   2472..2852    +  rep_origin     M13 ori (sequence partly withheld): M13 bacteriophage origin of replication; arrow indicates direction of (+) strand synthesis
   3038..3271    +  rep_origin     ori (fragment): high-copy-number ColE1/pMB1/pBR322/pUC origin of replication
   3486..4142    -  CDS            cat: CAT_ECOLX - Experimental evidence at protein level: Swiss-Prot protein existence level 1. This enzyme is an effector of chloramphenicol resistance in bacteria. From Escherichia coli. This protein is used as a marker in many commonly used cloning vectors, such as pACYC184.
   4143..4245    -  promoter       cat promoter: promoter of the E. coli cat gene encoding chloramphenicol acetyltransferase
   4366..4509    +  mobile_element IS1 (fragment): prokaryotic transposable element IS1
   4628..4683    -  rep_origin     RSF ori (fragment): Plasmids containing the RSF 1030 origin of replication can be propagated in E. coli cells that contain additional plasmids with compatible origins.
   4771..5316    -  rep_origin     p15A ori: Plasmids containing the medium-copy-number p15A origin of replication can be propagated in E. coli cells that contain a second plasmid with the ColE1 origin.
   5353..5473    -  CDS            TcR (fragment): tetracycline efflux protein; tet; confers resistance to tetracycline
   5483..15      +  promoter       tet promoter (fragment) (across the origin): E. coli promoter for tetracycline efflux protein gene
