[The description below was written by a language model from this plasmid's Addgene catalogue record and pLannotate feature annotations shown in this document.]
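Description:
pBad33_ISVgsp2_reRNA is a low-copy bacterial expression plasmid built on a pBAD33-type backbone and designed to co-express the ISVgsp2 TnpB nuclease together with its guide RNA (reRNA, the right-end element RNA that directs TnpB to its DNA target) in E. coli. It replicates from a p15A origin, which is compatible with ColE1-type plasmids and so allows a second plasmid, such as a target or reporter, to be maintained in the same cell. Selection is by chloramphenicol through a cat gene driven by its own promoter. The annotation also picks up backbone remnants that are typical of pACYC184/pBAD33-derived vectors. These comprise truncated β-lactamase and tetracycline-resistance fragments, an IS1 fragment, short ColE1- and RSF-like origin fragments, and an M13 phage origin. None of the partial resistance genes should be assumed functional.

Despite the pBAD name, the feature table shows no araC gene or araBAD promoter. Instead, two copies of the strong constitutive synthetic promoter J23119 are annotated. The first is followed by roughly 1.2 kb of unannotated sequence, a size consistent with a compact TnpB coding region. The second is a SpeI-modified fragment of the promoter and precedes a shorter unannotated stretch that likely encodes the reRNA. These assignments are inferred from the layout, since neither TnpB nor the reRNA is annotated. Transcription ends at the rrnB T1 and T2 terminators, which follow a 5S rRNA segment. The source species of the insert is recorded only as "Other." The plasmid comes from work on mining and characterizing TnpB nucleases as miniature genome editors, and it is suited to bacterial assays of RNA-guided TnpB activity.
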