Addgene plasmid #205357: pBad33_ISVgsp2_reRNA
Purpose: Bacterial expression of ISVgsp2 TnpB and its reRNA
Depositing lab: Haoyi Wang. Depositing organization: Institute of Zoology, Chinese Academy of Sciences. Publication: Evolutionary mining and functional characterization of TnpB nucleases identify efficient miniature genome editors. Xiang G, Li Y, Sun J, Huo Y, Cao S, Cao Y, Guo Y, Yang L, Cai Y, Zhang YE, Wang H. Nat Biotechnol. 2023 Jun 29. doi: 10.1038/s41587-023-01857-x. PubMed 37386294.
Backbone
  Vector backbone: pBAD
  Vector type: Bacterial Expression
Growth in bacteria
  Bacterial resistance: Chloramphenicol, 25 μg/mL
  Growth temperature: 37°C
  Growth strain: DH5alpha
  Copy number: Low Copy
Gene/Insert
  Gene/Insert name: ISVgsp2 TnpB
  Species: Other
  Cloning method: Unknown
Terms and licenses: Academic/Nonprofit Terms; Industry Terms: Not Available to Industry
How to cite: pBad33_ISVgsp2_reRNA was a gift from Haoyi Wang (Addgene plasmid # 205357 ; http://n2t.net/addgene:205357 ; RRID:Addgene_205357)
